>Addgene plasmid #114889 | PSKR2 nC10_pECIA14 | addgene full sequence | sequence record 275970 | Addgene NGS Result
GTAAAACGACGGCCAGTGAATTAATTCGTTGCAGGACAGGATGTGGTGCCCGATGTGACTAGCTCTTTGC
TGCAGGCCGTCCTATCCTCTGGTTCCGATAAGAGACCCAGAACTCCGGCCCCCCACCGCCCACCGCCACC
CCCATACATATGTGGTACGCAAGTAAGAGTGCCTGCGCATGCCCCATGTGCCCCACCAAGAGCTTTGCAT
CCCATACAAGTCCCCAAAGTGGAGAACCGAACCAATTCTTCGCGGGCAGAACAAAAGCTTCTGCACACGT
CTCCACTCGAATTTGGAGCCGGCCGGCGTGTGCAAAAGAGGTGAATCGAACGAAAGACCCGTGTGTAAAG
CCGCGTTTCCAAAATGTATAAAACCGAGAGCATCTGGCCAATGTGCATCAGTTGTGGTCAGCAGCAAAAT
CAAGTGAATCATCTCAGTGCAACTAAAGGGGGGATCCGATCTCAATATGAAGTTATGCATATTACTGGCC
GTCGTGGCCTTTGTTGGCCTCTCGCTCGGGAGCCAACCATGTCATCCCAACGACTTATCTGCGCTCCGGG
AATTGGCAGGAGCGTTGAAGAACAAGTCTGTTACAGAATCTTGGTTAAATGGTTCACGTTGTTGTGAATG
GGATGGTGTGTTTTGTGAAGGGAGTGATGTTTCTGGTCGAGTTACAAAGTTGGTTTTACCTGAAAAAGGT
TTGGAAGGTGTGATTTCGAAGTCTTTAGGGGAGTTGACTGAGCTGCGAGTACTTGATCTATCTCGTAACC
AGCTTAAAGGCGAAGTACCAGCGGAGATTTCTAAGTTAGAGCAGCTTCAAGTTCTTGATTTGAGTCATAA
CCTGTTATCAGGGTCTGTTTTGGGAGTGGTTTCGGGTTTAAAGCTGATTCAGTCGCTGAACATTTCGAGC
AATTCGCTTAGCGGGAAGTTATCGGATGTTGGAGTGTTTCCTGGTCTTGTGATGCTTAATGTAAGCAACA
ATTTGTTTGAGGGTGAGATTCATCCTGAACTCTGTAGCTCATCTGGTGGGATACAGGTTCTTGATTTATC
GATGAATCGTTTGGTGGGGAATCTTGATGGCTTGTACAACTGCAGCAAATCTATTCAACAGCTCCATATC
GACAGCAACAGATTGACGGGCCAACTTCCGGATTATCTTTATTCGATCCGGGAGTTGGAGCAACTATCAC
TCTCTGGAAACTACTTATCCGGAGAGTTAAGCAAGAACTTGAGCAATCTCTCTGGTCTGAAGTCTCTGTT
GATATCAGAGAACCGGTTTTCGGATGTAATTCCAGATGTTTTTGGTAACCTCACTCAATTGGAACACCTC
GACGTGAGCTCCAACAAGTTCTCGGGAAGGTTTCCGCCAAGTTTATCCCAATGCTCGAAGCTGCGGGTTC
TTGATCTTAGGAACAACTCGTTATCCGGTTCTATCAATCTTAACTTCACTGGATTTACCGATCTTTGCGT
GCTTGATCTCGCCAGTAATCATTTCTCTGGACCTCTTCCTGATTCCCTTGGCCACTGTCCCAAGATGAAG
ATCTTGAGTTTGGCGAAAAACGAGTTTCGCGGCAAAATCCCTGACACCTTCAAGAATCTGCAGTCTCTCT
TGTTCCTGTCCTTATCCAACAACAGCTTTGTGGATTTTTCTGAGACAATGAATGTGCTGCAACATTGCAG
AAACCTCTCCACTCTTATTCTCTCAAAGAACTTCATCGGCGAGGAAATACCAAACAACGTCACTGGTTTC
GACAACCTCGCGATTTTAGCGCTAGGAAATTGCGGTCTTAGAGGTCAGATTCCGAGCTGGCTATTGAACT
GCAAGAAGCTGGAAGTTCTTGATCTCTCTTGGAATCACTTTTACGGAACTATCCCTCATTGGATTGGTAA
GATGGAGAGTTTGTTCTACATAGACTTCTCAAACAACACTTTGACCGGAGCAATCCCGGTAGCCATAACC
GAGCTCAAGAACCTAATCCGTCTAAACGGAACCGCTTCTCAGATGACCGACTCTTCTGGAATTCCTCTCT
ACGTAAAGCGGAACAAGAGCTCCAACGGTCTTCCATATAACCAAGTTTCAAGATTCCCGCCATCTATCTA
TTTGAATAATAACCGTCTCAACGGGACGATCTTGCCAGAGATAGGACGTTTGAAAGAGCTTCACATGCTG
GACTTGAGCAGGAACAACTTCACTGGGACGATACCTGATTCCATTTCAGGGCTTGACAATTTGGAGGTTC
TTGATTTATCTTACAATCATCTCTACGGTTCGATTCCTCTGTCTTTTCAGAGTCTCACTTTCTTGTCGAG
GTTCAGCGTAGCGTATAACCGTCTCACTGGCGCGATTCCATCTGGAGGTCAGTTCTACAGCTTCCCGCAC
TCAAGCTTCGAAGGAAACTTAGGACTTTGTCGCGCGATTGATTCTCCTTGCGATGTTCTGATGAGTAACA
TGTTGAATCCGAAAGGTTCTTCGCGTAGGAATAACAATGGCGGAAAGTTCGGGAGAAGCCTGGAGGTGCT
GTTCCAGGGACCAAGCGGCAATCCCGGCGGCGATCTGGCCCCCCAGATGCTGCGCGAGCTGCAGGAGACC
AATGCCGCCCTGCAGGACGTGCGCGAGCTGCTGCGCCACCGCGTGAAGGAGATCACCTTCCTGAAGAACA
CCGTGATGGAGTGCGACGCCTGCGGCATGCAGCCCTCTAGAGGCTCCGGCTCCATCATCCCAGTTGAGGA
GGAGAACCCGGACTTCTGGAACCGCGAGGCAGCCGAGGCCCTGGGTGCCGCCAAGAAGCTGCAGCCTGCA
CAGACAGCCGCCAAGAACCTCATCATCTTCCTGGGCGATGGGATGGGGGTGTCTACGGTGACAGCTGCCA
GGATCCTAAAAGGGCAGAAGAAGGACAAACTGGGGCCTGAGATACCCCTGGCCATGGACCGCTTCCCATA
TGTGGCTCTGTCCAAGACATACAATGTAGACAAACATGTGCCAGACAGTGGAGCCACAGCCACGGCCTAC
CTGTGCGGGGTCAAGGGCAACTTCCAGACCATTGGCTTGAGTGCAGCCGCCCGCTTTAACCAGTGCAACA
CGACACGCGGCAACGAGGTCATCTCCGTGATGAATCGGGCCAAGAAAGCAGGGAAGTCAGTGGGAGTGGT
AACCACCACACGAGTGCAGCACGCCTCGCCAGCCGGCACCTACGCCCACACGGTGAACCGCAACTGGTAC
TCGGACGCCGACGTGCCTGCCTCGGCCCGCCAGGAGGGGTGCCAGGACATCGCTACGCAGCTCATCTCCA
ACATGGACATTGACGTGATCCTAGGTGGAGGCCGAAAGTACATGTTTCGCATGGGAACCCCAGACCCTGA
GTACCCAGATGACTACAGCCAAGGTGGGACCAGGCTGGACGGGAAGAATCTGGTGCAGGAATGGCTGGCG
AAGCGCCAGGGTGCCCGGTATGTGTGGAACCGCACTGAGCTCATGCAGGCTTCCCTGGACCCGTCTGTGA
CCCATCTCATGGGTCTCTTTGAGCCTGGAGACATGAAATACGAGATCCACCGAGACTCCACACTGGACCC
CTCCCTGATGGAGATGACAGAGGCTGCCCTGCGCCTGCTGAGCAGGAACCCCCGCGGCTTCTTCCTCTTC
GTGGAGGGTGGTCGCATCGACCATGGTCATCATGAAAGCAGGGCTTACCGGGCACTGACTGAGACGATCA
TGTTCGACGACGCCATTGAGAGGGCGGGCCAGCTCACCAGCGAGGAGGACACGCTGAGCCTCGTCACTGC
CGACCACTCCCACGTCTTCTCCTTCGGAGGCTACCCCCTGCGAGGGAGCTCCATCTTCGGGCTGGCCCCT
GGCAAGGCCCGGGACAGGAAGGCCTACACGGTCCTCCTATACGGAAACGGTCCAGGCTATGTGCTCAAGG
ACGGCGCCCGGCCGGATGTTACCGAGAGCGAGAGCGGGAGCCCCGAGTATCGGCAGCAGTCAGCAGTGCC
CCTGGACGAAGAGACCCACGCAGGCGAGGACGTGGCGGTGTTCGCGCGCGGCCCGCAGGCGCACCTGGTT
CACGGCGTGCAGGAGCAGACCTTCATAGCGCACGTCATGGCCTTCGCCGCCTGCCTGGAGCCCTACACCG
CCTGCGACCTGGCGCCCCCCGCCGGCACCACCGACGCCGCGCACCCGGGTTCTAGAGGAAGCACCTCCGG
CGATAACGATTACAAGGATGATGATGATAAGGCCAGCGGCACCGGTCATCATCACCATCACCATTGAGTT
TAAACCCGCTGATCAGCCTCGACTGTGCCTTCTAAGGCCTGAGCTCGCTGATCAGCCTCGATCGAGGATC
CAGACATGATAAGATACATTGATGAGTTTGGACAAACCACAACTAGAATGCAGTGAAAAAAATGCTTTAT
TTGTGAAATTTGTGATGCTATTGCTTTATTTGTAACCATTATAAGCTGCAATAAACAAGTTAACAACAAC
AATTGCATTCATTTTATGTTTCAGGTTCAGGGGGAGGTGTGGGAGGTTTTTTAAAGCAAGTAAAACCTCT
ACAAATGTGGTATGGCTGATTATGATCAGTCGACCTGCAGGCATGCAAGCTTGGCGTAATCATGGTCATA
GCTGTTTCCTGTGTGAAATTGTTATCCGCTCACAATTCCACACAACATACGAGCCGGAAGCATAAAGTGT
AAAGCCTGGGGTGCCTAATGAGTGAGCTAACTCACATTAATTGCGTTGCGCTCACTGCCCGCTTTCCAGT
CGGGAAACCTGTCGTGCCAGCTGCATTAATGAATCGGCCAACGCGCGGGGAGAGGCGGTTTGCGTATTGG
GCGCTCTTCCGCTTCCTCGCTCACTGACTCGCTGCGCTCGGTCGTTCGGCTGCGGCGAGCGGTATCAGCT
CACTCAAAGGCGGTAATACGGTTATCCACAGAATCAGGGGATAACGCAGGAAAGAACATGTGAGCAAAAG
GCCAGCAAAAGGCCAGGAACCGTAAAAAGGCCGCGTTGCTGGCGTTTTTCCATAGGCTCCGCCCCCCTGA
CGAGCATCACAAAAATCGACGCTCAAGTCAGAGGTGGCGAAACCCGACAGGACTATAAAGATACCAGGCG
TTTCCCCCTGGAAGCTCCCTCGTGCGCTCTCCTGTTCCGACCCTGCCGCTTACCGGATACCTGTCCGCCT
TTCTCCCTTCGGGAAGCGTGGCGCTTTCTCATAGCTCACGCTGTAGGTATCTCAGTTCGGTGTAGGTCGT
TCGCTCCAAGCTGGGCTGTGTGCACGAACCCCCCGTTCAGCCCGACCGCTGCGCCTTATCCGGTAACTAT
CGTCTTGAGTCCAACCCGGTAAGACACGACTTATCGCCACTGGCAGCAGCCACTGGTAACAGGATTAGCA
GAGCGAGGTATGTAGGCGGTGCTACAGAGTTCTTGAAGTGGTGGCCTAACTACGGCTACACTAGAAGAAC
AGTATTTGGTATCTGCGCTCTGCTGAAGCCAGTTACCTTCGGAAAAAGAGTTGGTAGCTCTTGATCCGGC
AAACAAACCACCGCTGGTAGCGGTGGTTTTTTTGTTTGCAAGCAGCAGATTACGCGCAGAAAAAAAGGAT
CTCAAGAAGATCCTTTGATCTTTTCTACGGGGTCTGACGCTCAGTGGAACGAAAACTCACGTTAAGGGAT
TTTGGTCATGAGATTATCAAAAAGGATCTTCACCTAGATCCTTTTAAATTAAAAATGAAGTTTTAAATCA
ATCTAAAGTATATATGAGTAAACTTGGTCTGACAGTTACCAATGCTTAATCAGTGAGGCACCTATCTCAG
CGATCTGTCTATTTCGTTCATCCATAGTTGCCTGACTCCCCGTCGTGTAGATAACTACGATACGGGAGGG
CTTACCATCTGGCCCCAGTGCTGCAATGATACCGCGAGACCCACGCTCACCGGCTCCAGATTTATCAGCA
ATAAACCAGCCAGCCGGAAGGGCCGAGCGCAGAAGTGGTCCTGCAACTTTATCCGCCTCCATCCAGTCTA
TTAATTGTTGCCGGGAAGCTAGAGTAAGTAGTTCGCCAGTTAATAGTTTGCGCAACGTTGTTGCCATTGC
TACAGGCATCGTGGTGTCACGCTCGTCGTTTGGTATGGCTTCATTCAGCTCCGGTTCCCAACGATCAAGG
CGAGTTACATGATCCCCCATGTTGTGCAAAAAAGCGGTTAGCTCCTTCGGTCCTCCGATCGTTGTCAGAA
GTAAGTTGGCCGCAGTGTTATCACTCATGGTTATGGCAGCACTGCATAATTCTCTTACTGTCATGCCATC
CGTAAGATGCTTTTCTGTGACTGGTGAGTACTCAACCAAGTCATTCTGAGAATAGTGTATGCGGCGACCG
AGTTGCTCTTGCCCGGCGTCAATACGGGATAATACCGCGCCACATAGCAGAACTTTAAAAGTGCTCATCA
TTGGAAAACGTTCTTCGGGGCGAAAACTCTCAAGGATCTTACCGCTGTTGAGATCCAGTTCGATGTAACC
CACTCGTGCACCCAACTGATCTTCAGCATCTTTTACTTTCACCAGCGTTTCTGGGTGAGCAAAAACAGGA
AGGCAAAATGCCGCAAAAAAGGGAATAAGGGCGACACGGAAATGTTGAATACTCATACTCTTCCTTTTTC
AATATTATTGAAGCATTTATCAGGGTTATTGTCTCATGAGCGGATACATATTTGAATGTATTTAGAAAAA
TAAACAAATAGGGGTTCCGCGCACATTTCCCCGAAAAGTGCCACCTGACGTCTAAGAAACCATTATTATC
ATGACATTAACCTATAAAAATAGGCGTATCACGAGGCCCTTTCGTCTCGCGCGTTTCGGTGATGACGGTG
AAAACCTCTGACACATGCAGCTCCCGGAGACGGTCACAGCTTGTCTGTAAGCGGATGCCGGGAGCAGACA
AGCCCGTCAGGGCGCGTCAGCGGGTGTTGGCGGGTGTCGGGGCTGGCTTAACTATGCGGCATCAGAGCAG
ATTGTACTGAGAGTGCACCATATGCGGTGTGAAATACCGCACAGATGCGTAAGGAGAAAATACCGCATCA
GGCGCCATTCGCCATTCAGGCTGCGCAACTGTTGGGAAGGGCGATCGGTGCGGGCCTCTTCGCTATTACG
CCAGCTGGCGAAAGGGGGATGTGCTGCAAGGCGATTAAGTTGGGTAACGCCAGGGTTTTCCCAGTCACGA
CGTT
Features (pLannotate 1.2.2; 18 found; start..end, strand, type, name):
     23..449     +  promoter       MT promoter: Drosophila metallothionein promoter
    479..2509    +  CDS            PSKR2 (fragment): PSKR2_ARATH - Experimental evidence at protein level: Swiss-Prot protein existence level 1. Phytosulfokine receptor with a serine/threonine-protein kinase activity. From Arabidopsis thaliana (Mouse-ear cress).
   2546..2725    +  CDS            Comp (fragment): COMP_RAT - Experimental evidence at protein level: Swiss-Prot protein existence level 1. May play a role in the structural integrity of cartilage via its interaction with other extracellular matrix proteins such as the collagens and fibronectin. Can mediate the interaction of chondrocytes with the cartilage extracellular matrix through interaction with cell surface integrin receptors. Could play a role in the pathogenesis of osteoarthritis. Potent suppressor of apoptosis in both primary chondrocytes and transformed cells. Suppresses apoptosis by blocking the activation of caspase-3 and by indu
   2713..4165    +  CDS            SEAP (fragment): secreted alkaline phosphatase from human placenta The natural enzyme has a C-terminal transmembrane sequence that is replaced by a GPI anchor.
   4202..4231    +  CDS            2xFLAG (fragment): two tandem FLAG® epitope tags
   4337..4471    -  polyA_signal   SV40 poly(A) signal: SV40 polyadenylation signal
   4494..4578    -  CDS            large T antigen (fragment): large T antigen from SV40 (simian virus 40)
   4578..4602    +  misc_feature   MCS (fragment): pUC18/19 multiple cloning site
   4639..4655    -  protein_bind   lac operator: The lac repressor binds to the lac operator to inhibit transcription in E. coli. This inhibition can be relieved by adding lactose or isopropyl-β-D-thiogalactopyranoside (IPTG). lac repressor encoded by lacI
   4663..4693    -  promoter       lac promoter: promoter for the E. coli lac operon
   4708..4729    -  protein_bind   CAP binding site: CAP binding activates transcription in the presence of cAMP. E. coli catabolite activator protein
   4742..4834    -  CDS            lacI (fragment): lac repressor; lacI; The lac repressor binds to the lac operator to inhibit transcription in E. coli. This inhibition can be relieved by adding lactose or isopropyl-β-D-thiogalactopyranoside (IPTG).
   5017..5605    -  rep_origin     ori: high-copy-number ColE1/pMB1/pBR322/pUC origin of replication
   5776..6636    -  CDS            AmpR: β-lactamase; bla; confers resistance to ampicillin, carbenicillin, and related antibiotics
   6637..6741    -  promoter       AmpR promoter: bla
   6836..6871    +  CDS            rop (fragment): Rop protein, which maintains plasmids at low copy number; rop
   6973..7072    +  misc_feature   bom (fragment): basis of mobility region from pBR322
   7078..21      -  CDS            lacZα (fragment) (across the origin): LacZα fragment of β-galactosidase; lacZ fragment
