[The description below was written by a language model from this plasmid's Addgene catalogue record and pLannotate feature annotations shown in this document.]
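Description:
PSKR2 nC10_pECIA14 is an insect-cell expression plasmid built on the pECIA14 backbone. It produces a secreted "prey" protein in Drosophila cell culture. The 7,214-nt plasmid is propagated in E. coli through a high-copy ColE1/pUC-type origin and selected with ampicillin via the β-lactamase gene. The remaining bacterial elements in the annotation (lac promoter/operator, CAP site, and fragments of lacZα, lacI, rop and bom) are vestiges of the pUC/pBR322-derived scaffold and play no evident part in expression of the insert.

The expression cassette is driven by the Drosophila metallothionein promoter, so transcription is switched on by adding copper sulfate to the culture. Downstream lies the extracellular domain of the Arabidopsis thaliana leucine-rich repeat receptor kinase PSKR2 (AT5G53890), a phytosulfokine receptor, inserted by ligation-independent cloning. It is fused at its C-terminus to the pentamerising coiled-coil helix of rat COMP, human placental alkaline phosphatase, a FLAG epitope and a hexahistidine tag. The His tag is stated by the depositor but not picked up in the feature table. An SV40 polyadenylation signal, annotated on the reverse strand, follows the fusion. The secretion signal is not annotated in the record.

COMP-mediated pentamerisation raises the avidity of the prey, which helps weak ectodomain interactions to be detected, and the alkaline phosphatase gives an enzymatic readout of binding. The plasmid is meant to be paired with the matching bait vector, PSKR2 nC10_pECIA2. It belongs to a collection used to map extracellular interactions among Arabidopsis LRR receptor kinases.
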