Addgene plasmid #114889: PSKR2 nC10_pECIA14
Purpose: Prey vector PSKR2 nC10_pECIA14 should be used with bait vector PSKR2 nC10_pECIA2.
Depositing lab: Youssef Belkhadir. Depositing organization: Gregor Mendel Institute of Molecular Plant Biology. Publication: An extracellular network of Arabidopsis leucine-rich repeat receptor kinases. Smakowska-Luzan E, Mott GA, Parys K, Stegmann M, Howton TC, Layeghifard M, Neuhold J, Lehner A, Kong J, Grunwald K, Weinberger N, Satbhai SB, Mayer D, Busch W, Madalinski M, Stolt-Bergner P, Provart NJ, Mukhtar MS, Zipfel C, Desveaux D, Guttman DS, Belkhadir Y. Nature. 2018 Jan 18;553(7688):342-346. doi: 10.1038/nature25184. Epub 2018 Jan 10. PubMed 29320478.
Backbone
  Vector backbone: pECIA14
  Backbone manufacturer: Chris Garcia (Addgene plasmid # 47051)
  Vector type: Insect Expression
Growth in bacteria
  Bacterial resistance: Ampicillin, 100 μg/mL
  Growth temperature: 37°C
  Growth strain: DH5alpha
  Copy number: High Copy
Gene/Insert
  Gene/Insert name: AT5G53890
  Species: A. thaliana (mustard weed)
  Promoter: Metallothionein (Copper-Inducible)
  Cloning method: Ligation Independent Cloning
Terms and licenses: Academic/Nonprofit Terms; Industry Terms: Not Available to Industry
Depositor comments: Plasmid for secreted expression in Drosophila cell culture by induction via CuSO4. Insert is an extracellular domain of indicated LRR-RK, C-terminally tagged with Pentameric rat COMP helix, Alkaline Phosphatase (human, placental), Flag, and hexahistidine tags. Insert Protein Sequence: SQPCHPNDLSALRELAGALKNKSVTESWLNGSRCCEWDGVFCEGSDVSGRVTKLVLPEKGLEGVISKSLGELTELRVLDLSRNQLKGEVPAEISKLEQLQVLDLSHNLLSGSVLGVVSGLKLIQSLNISSNSLSGKLSDVGVFPGLVMLNVSNNLFEGEIHPELCSSSGGIQVLDLSMNRLVGNLDGLYNCSKSIQQLHIDSNRLTGQLPDYLYSIRELEQLSLSGNYLSGELSKNLSNLSGLKSLLISENRFSDVIPDVFGNLTQLEHLDVSSNKFSGRFPPSLSQCSKLRVLDLRNNSLSGSINLNFTGFTDLCVLDLASNHFSGPLPDSLGHCPKMKILSLAKNEFRGKIPDTFKNLQSLLFLSLSNNSFVDFSETMNVLQHCRNLSTLILSKNFIGEEIPNNVTGFDNLAILALGNCGLRGQIPSWLLNCKKLEVLDLSWNHFYGTIPHWIGKMESLFYIDFSNNTLTGAIPVAITELKNLIRLNGTASQMTDSSGIPLYVKRNKSSNGLPYNQVSRFPPSIYLNNNRLNGTILPEIGRLKELHMLDLSRNNFTGTIPDSISGLDNLEVLDLSYNHLYGSIPLSFQSLTFLSRFSVAYNRLTGAIPSGGQFYSFPHSSFEGNLGLCRAIDSPCDVLMSNMLNPKGSSRRNNNGGKFGRS
How to cite: PSKR2 nC10_pECIA14 was a gift from Youssef Belkhadir (Addgene plasmid # 114889 ; http://n2t.net/addgene:114889 ; RRID:Addgene_114889)
